Addgene plasmid #215093: HA-ERalpha
Purpose: Expresses HA-ERalpha in mammalian cells.
Depositing lab: Michele Pagano. Depositing organization: NYU Grossman School of Medicine. Publication: CDK-independent role of D-type cyclins in regulating DNA mismatch repair. Rona G, Miwatani-Minter B, Zhang Q, Goldberg HV, Kerzhnerman MA, Howard JB, Simoneschi D, Lane E, Hobbs JW, Sassani E, Wang AA, Keegan S, Laverty DJ, Piett CG, Pongor LS, Xu ML, Andrade J, Thomas A, Sicinski P, Askenazi M, Ueberheide B, Fenyo D, Nagel ZD, Pagano M. Mol Cell. 2024 Feb 29:S1097-2765(24)00129-1. doi: 10.1016/j.molcel.2024.02.010. PubMed 38458201.
Backbone
  Vector backbone: pcDNA 3.1
  Vector type: Mammalian Expression
  Selectable markers: Neomycin (select with G418)
Growth in bacteria
  Bacterial resistance: Ampicillin, 100 μg/mL
  Growth temperature: 37°C
  Growth strain: DH5alpha
  Copy number: High Copy
Gene/Insert
  Gene/Insert name: ESR1
  Species: H. sapiens (human)
  Entrez Gene: ESR1 (a.k.a. ER, ESR, ESRA, ESTRR, Era, NR3A1)
  Promoter: CMV
  Tag / fusion protein: HA (N terminal on insert)
  Cloning method: Unknown
  Sequencing primers: 5′ CMV; 3′ BGHR
Terms and licenses: Academic/Nonprofit Terms; Industry Terms: Not Available to Industry
How to cite: HA-ERalpha was a gift from Michele Pagano (Addgene plasmid # 215093 ; http://n2t.net/addgene:215093 ; RRID:Addgene_215093)
