[The description below was written by a language model from this plasmid's Addgene catalogue record and pLannotate feature annotations shown in this document.]
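Description:
HA-ERalpha is a mammalian expression plasmid built on the pcDNA 3.1 backbone that carries the human ESR1 gene, encoding estrogen receptor alpha, with an HA epitope tag fused to its N terminus. Transcription is driven by the human cytomegalovirus immediate-early enhancer and promoter and terminated by the bovine growth hormone polyadenylation signal. T7 and SP6 phage promoters flank the insert region and could serve for in vitro transcription or sequencing.

The automated annotation of the 7.2 kb sequence does not call the insert as a single feature. It labels one segment by similarity to a sheep ESR1 entry and another as a fragment of ERT2, the mutated ligand-binding domain derived from the human receptor. These hits most likely reflect homology to parts of the ERalpha coding region rather than separate elements, since the catalogue entry gives the insert as human ESR1. The HA tag is not annotated in the table. Short hits such as the HIV-1 LTR, ble, lacI and bom fragments look like incidental backbone matches.

In E. coli the plasmid replicates from a high-copy ColE1/pUC-type origin and is selected with ampicillin through the bla gene. An f1 origin is also present. For mammalian cells, an SV40 early promoter drives a neomycin phosphotransferase cassette ending in an SV40 poly(A) signal, which allows G418 selection of stable transfectants.

The stated purpose is expression of HA-tagged ERalpha in mammalian cells. The tag allows detection or immunoprecipitation of the receptor with anti-HA reagents. The record does not describe specific experiments.
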