Features (pLannotate 1.2.2; 22 found; start..end, strand, type, name):
     28..80      -  misc_feature   bom (fragment): basis of mobility region from pBR322
    235..614     +  enhancer       CMV enhancer: human cytomegalovirus immediate early enhancer
    615..818     +  promoter       CMV promoter: human cytomegalovirus (CMV) immediate early promoter
    814..847     +  LTR            5' LTR (truncated) (fragment): truncated 5' long terminal repeat (LTR) from HIV-1
    863..881     +  promoter       T7 promoter: promoter for bacteriophage T7 RNA polymerase
   1345..1677    +  CDS            ESR1 (sequence withheld): ESR1_SHEEP - Also known as ESR, NR3A1. Experimental evidence at transcript level: Swiss-Prot protein existence level 2. Nuclear hormone receptor. The steroid hormones and their receptors are involved in the regulation of eukaryotic gene expression and affect cellular proliferation and differentiation in target tissues. Ligand-dependent nuclear transactivation involves either direct homodimer binding to a palindromic estrogen response element (ERE) sequence or association with other DNA-binding transcription factors, such as AP-1/c-Jun, c-Fos, ATF-2, Sp1 and Sp3, to mediate ERE- independent sig
   1786..2720    +  CDS            ERT2 (fragment) (sequence withheld): mutated ligand-binding domain of the human estrogen receptor (Feil et al., 1997)
   2755..2773    -  promoter       SP6 promoter: promoter for bacteriophage SP6 RNA polymerase
   2799..3023    +  polyA_signal   bGH poly(A) signal: bovine growth hormone polyadenylation signal
   3027..3048    +  promoter       SV40 promoter (fragment): SV40 enhancer and early promoter
   3069..3497    +  rep_origin     f1 ori (sequence partly withheld): f1 bacteriophage origin of replication; arrow indicates direction of (+) strand synthesis
   3511..3840    +  promoter       SV40 promoter: SV40 enhancer and early promoter
   3907..4698    +  CDS            neo: KKA2_KLEPN - Also known as kan, nptII. Experimental evidence at protein level: Swiss-Prot protein existence level 1. Resistance to kanamycin, neomycin, paromomycin, ribostamycin, butirosin and gentamicin B. From Klebsiella pneumoniae.
   4722..4880    +  CDS            ble (fragment): BLE_KLEPN - Experimental evidence at protein level: Swiss-Prot protein existence level 1. Binding protein with a strong affinity to the bleomycin family of antibiotics. Binds to CL990; an antimitotic-antibiotic compound. From Klebsiella pneumoniae.
   4875..4996    +  polyA_signal   SV40 poly(A) signal: SV40 polyadenylation signal
   5069..5085    -  protein_bind   lac operator: The lac repressor binds to the lac operator to inhibit transcription in E. coli. This inhibition can be relieved by adding lactose or isopropyl-β-D-thiogalactopyranoside (IPTG). lac repressor encoded by lacI
   5093..5123    -  promoter       lac promoter: promoter for the E. coli lac operon
   5138..5159    -  protein_bind   CAP binding site: CAP binding activates transcription in the presence of cAMP. E. coli catabolite activator protein
   5172..5264    -  CDS            lacI (fragment): lac repressor; lacI; The lac repressor binds to the lac operator to inhibit transcription in E. coli. This inhibition can be relieved by adding lactose or isopropyl-β-D-thiogalactopyranoside (IPTG).
   5447..6035    -  rep_origin     ori: high-copy-number ColE1/pMB1/pBR322/pUC origin of replication
   6206..7066    -  CDS            AmpR: β-lactamase; bla; confers resistance to ampicillin, carbenicillin, and related antibiotics
   7067..7171    -  promoter       AmpR promoter: bla
>Addgene plasmid #215093 | HA-ERalpha | addgene full sequence | sequence record 427389 | Addgene NGS Result
GACGGATCGGGAGATCTCCCGATCCCCTATGGTGCACTCTCAGTACAATCTGCTCTGATGCCGCATAGTT
AAGCCAGTATCTGCTCCCTGCTTGTGTGTTGGAGGTCGCTGAGTAGTGCGCGAGCAAAATTTAAGCTACA
ACAAGGCAAGGCTTGACCGACAATTGCATGAAGAATCTGCTTAGGGTTAGGCGTTTTGCGCTGCTTCGCG
ATGTACGGGCCAGATATACGCGTTGACATTGATTATTGACTAGTTATTAATAGTAATCAATTACGGGGTC
ATTAGTTCATAGCCCATATATGGAGTTCCGCGTTACATAACTTACGGTAAATGGCCCGCCTGGCTGACCG
CCCAACGACCCCCGCCCATTGACGTCAATAATGACGTATGTTCCCATAGTAACGCCAATAGGGACTTTCC
ATTGACGTCAATGGGTGGAGTATTTACGGTAAACTGCCCACTTGGCAGTACATCAAGTGTATCATATGCC
AAGTACGCCCCCTATTGACGTCAATGACGGTAAATGGCCCGCCTGGCATTATGCCCAGTACATGACCTTA
TGGGACTTTCCTACTTGGCAGTACATCTACGTATTAGTCATCGCTATTACCATGGTGATGCGGTTTTGGC
AGTACATCAATGGGCGTGGATAGCGGTTTGACTCACGGGGATTTCCAAGTCTCCACCCCATTGACGTCAA
TGGGAGTTTGTTTTGGCACCAAAATCAACGGGACTTTCCAAAATGTCGTAACAACTCCGCCCCATTGACG
CAAATGGGCGGTAGGCGTGTACGGTGGGAGGTCTATATAAGCAGAGCTCTCTGGCTAACTAGAGAACCCA
CTGCTTACTGGCTTATCGAAATTAATACGACTCACTATAGGGAGACCCAAGCTTACCATGGCCTACCCCT
ACGACGTGCCCGACTACGCCTCCCTCGGATCC
[1782 nt withheld, positions 943-2724]
TGACTCGAGCATGCATCTAGAGGGCCCTATTCTATAGTGTCACCTAAATGCTAGAGCTCGCTGATCAGCC
TCGACTGTGCCTTCTAGTTGCCAGCCATCTGTTGTTTGCCCCTCCCCCGTGCCTTCCTTGACCCTGGAAG
GTGCCACTCCCACTGTCCTTTCCTAATAAAATGAGGAAATTGCATCGCATTGTCTGAGTAGGTGTCATTC
TATTCTGGGGGGTGGGGTGGGGCAGGACAGCAAGGGGGAGGATTGGGAAGACAATAGCAGGCATGCTGGG
GATGCGGTGGGCTCTATGGCTTCTGAGGCGGAAAGAACCAGCTGGGGCTCTAGGGGGTATCCCC
[124 nt withheld, positions 3069-3192]
C
[91 nt withheld, positions 3194-3284]
A
[49 nt withheld, positions 3286-3334]
CCTTTGACGTTGGAGTCCACGTTCTTT
[37 nt withheld, positions 3362-3398]
ACCCTATCTCGGTCTATTCTTTTGATTTATAAGGGATTTTGCCGATTTCGGCCTATTGGTTAAAAAATGA
GCTGATTTAACAAAAATTTAACGCGAATTAATTCTGTGGAATGTGTGTCAGTTAGGGTGTGGAAAGTCCC
CAGGCTCCCCAGCAGGCAGAAGTATGCAAAGCATGCATCTCAATTAGTCAGCAACCAGGTGTGGAAAGTC
CCCAGGCTCCCCAGCAGGCAGAAGTATGCAAAGCATGCATCTCAATTAGTCAGCAACCATAGTCCCGCCC
CTAACTCCGCCCATCCCGCCCCTAACTCCGCCCAGTTCCGCCCATTCTCCGCCCCATGGCTGACTAATTT
TTTTTATTTATGCAGAGGCCGAGGCCGCCTCTGCCTCTGAGCTATTCCAGAAGTAGTGAGGAGGCTTTTT
TGGAGGCCTAGGCTTTTGCAAAAAGCTCCCGGGAGCTTGTATATCCATTTTCGGATCTGATCAAGAGACA
GGATGAGGATCGTTTCGCATGATTGAACAAGATGGATTGCACGCAGGTTCTCCGGCCGCTTGGGTGGAGA
GGCTATTCGGCTATGACTGGGCACAACAGACAATCGGCTGCTCTGATGCCGCCGTGTTCCGGCTGTCAGC
GCAGGGGCGCCCGGTTCTTTTTGTCAAGACCGACCTGTCCGGTGCCCTGAATGAACTGCAGGACGAGGCA
GCGCGGCTATCGTGGCTGGCCACGACGGGCGTTCCTTGCGCAGCTGTGCTCGACGTTGTCACTGAAGCGG
GAAGGGACTGGCTGCTATTGGGCGAAGTGCCGGGGCAGGATCTCCTGTCATCTCACCTTGCTCCTGCCGA
GAAAGTATCCATCATGGCTGATGCAATGCGGCGGCTGCATACGCTTGATCCGGCTACCTGCCCATTCGAC
CACCAAGCGAAACATCGCATCGAGCGAGCACGTACTCGGATGGAAGCCGGTCTTGTCGATCAGGATGATC
TGGACGAAGAGCATCAGGGGCTCGCGCCAGCCGAACTGTTCGCCAGGCTCAAGGCGCGCATGCCCGACGG
CGAGGATCTCGTCGTGACCCATGGCGATGCCTGCTTGCCGAATATCATGGTGGAAAATGGCCGCTTTTCT
GGATTCATCGACTGTGGCCGGCTGGGTGTGGCGGACCGCTATCAGGACATAGCGTTGGCTACCCGTGATA
TTGCTGAAGAGCTTGGCGGCGAATGGGCTGACCGCTTCCTCGTGCTTTACGGTATCGCCGCTCCCGATTC
GCAGCGCATCGCCTTCTATCGCCTTCTTGACGAGTTCTTCTGAGCGGGACTCTGGGGTTCGAAATGACCG
ACCAAGCGACGCCCAACCTGCCATCACGAGATTTCGATTCCACCGCCGCCTTCTATGAAAGGTTGGGCTT
CGGAATCGTTTTCCGGGACGCCGGCTGGATGATCCTCCAGCGCGGGGATCTCATGCTGGAGTTCTTCGCC
CACCCCAACTTGTTTATTGCAGCTTATAATGGTTACAAATAAAGCAATAGCATCACAAATTTCACAAATA
AAGCATTTTTTTCACTGCATTCTAGTTGTGGTTTGTCCAAACTCATCAATGTATCTTATCATGTCTGTAT
ACCGTCGACCTCTAGCTAGAGCTTGGCGTAATCATGGTCATAGCTGTTTCCTGTGTGAAATTGTTATCCG
CTCACAATTCCACACAACATACGAGCCGGAAGCATAAAGTGTAAAGCCTGGGGTGCCTAATGAGTGAGCT
AACTCACATTAATTGCGTTGCGCTCACTGCCCGCTTTCCAGTCGGGAAACCTGTCGTGCCAGCTGCATTA
ATGAATCGGCCAACGCGCGGGGAGAGGCGGTTTGCGTATTGGGCGCTCTTCCGCTTCCTCGCTCACTGAC
TCGCTGCGCTCGGTCGTTCGGCTGCGGCGAGCGGTATCAGCTCACTCAAAGGCGGTAATACGGTTATCCA
CAGAATCAGGGGATAACGCAGGAAAGAACATGTGAGCAAAAGGCCAGCAAAAGGCCAGGAACCGTAAAAA
GGCCGCGTTGCTGGCGTTTTTCCATAGGCTCCGCCCCCCTGACGAGCATCACAAAAATCGACGCTCAAGT
CAGAGGTGGCGAAACCCGACAGGACTATAAAGATACCAGGCGTTTCCCCCTGGAAGCTCCCTCGTGCGCT
CTCCTGTTCCGACCCTGCCGCTTACCGGATACCTGTCCGCCTTTCTCCCTTCGGGAAGCGTGGCGCTTTC
TCATAGCTCACGCTGTAGGTATCTCAGTTCGGTGTAGGTCGTTCGCTCCAAGCTGGGCTGTGTGCACGAA
CCCCCCGTTCAGCCCGACCGCTGCGCCTTATCCGGTAACTATCGTCTTGAGTCCAACCCGGTAAGACACG
ACTTATCGCCACTGGCAGCAGCCACTGGTAACAGGATTAGCAGAGCGAGGTATGTAGGCGGTGCTACAGA
GTTCTTGAAGTGGTGGCCTAACTACGGCTACACTAGAAGAACAGTATTTGGTATCTGCGCTCTGCTGAAG
CCAGTTACCTTCGGAAAAAGAGTTGGTAGCTCTTGATCCGGCAAACAAACCACCGCTGGTAGCGGTGGTT
TTTTTGTTTGCAAGCAGCAGATTACGCGCAGAAAAAAAGGATCTCAAGAAGATCCTTTGATCTTTTCTAC
GGGGTCTGACGCTCAGTGGAACGAAAACTCACGTTAAGGGATTTTGGTCATGAGATTATCAAAAAGGATC
TTCACCTAGATCCTTTTAAATTAAAAATGAAGTTTTAAATCAATCTAAAGTATATATGAGTAAACTTGGT
CTGACAGTTACCAATGCTTAATCAGTGAGGCACCTATCTCAGCGATCTGTCTATTTCGTTCATCCATAGT
TGCCTGACTCCCCGTCGTGTAGATAACTACGATACGGGAGGGCTTACCATCTGGCCCCAGTGCTGCAATG
ATACCGCGAGACCCACGCTCACCGGCTCCAGATTTATCAGCAATAAACCAGCCAGCCGGAAGGGCCGAGC
GCAGAAGTGGTCCTGCAACTTTATCCGCCTCCATCCAGTCTATTAATTGTTGCCGGGAAGCTAGAGTAAG
TAGTTCGCCAGTTAATAGTTTGCGCAACGTTGTTGCCATTGCTACAGGCATCGTGGTGTCACGCTCGTCG
TTTGGTATGGCTTCATTCAGCTCCGGTTCCCAACGATCAAGGCGAGTTACATGATCCCCCATGTTGTGCA
AAAAAGCGGTTAGCTCCTTCGGTCCTCCGATCGTTGTCAGAAGTAAGTTGGCCGCAGTGTTATCACTCAT
GGTTATGGCAGCACTGCATAATTCTCTTACTGTCATGCCATCCGTAAGATGCTTTTCTGTGACTGGTGAG
TACTCAACCAAGTCATTCTGAGAATAGTGTATGCGGCGACCGAGTTGCTCTTGCCCGGCGTCAATACGGG
ATAATACCGCGCCACATAGCAGAACTTTAAAAGTGCTCATCATTGGAAAACGTTCTTCGGGGCGAAAACT
CTCAAGGATCTTACCGCTGTTGAGATCCAGTTCGATGTAACCCACTCGTGCACCCAACTGATCTTCAGCA
TCTTTTACTTTCACCAGCGTTTCTGGGTGAGCAAAAACAGGAAGGCAAAATGCCGCAAAAAAGGGAATAA
GGGCGACACGGAAATGTTGAATACTCATACTCTTCCTTTTTCAATATTATTGAAGCATTTATCAGGGTTA
TTGTCTCATGAGCGGATACATATTTGAATGTATTTAGAAAAATAAACAAATAGGGGTTCCGCGCACATTT
CCCCGAAAAGTGCCACCTGACGTC
